>Addgene plasmid #62285 | pAN-PBAD-sgRNA-scramble | depositor full sequence | sequence record 102189 | pAN-PBAD-sgRNA-scramble sequence 3838 bps
TTCAGCCAAAAAACTTAAGACCGCCGGTCTTGTCCACTACCTTGCAGTAATGCGGTGGACAGGATCGGCG
GTTTTCTTTTCTCTTCTCAAGAATTCGCGGCCGCTTCTAGAGTTATGACAACTTGACGGCTACATCATTC
ACTTTTTCTTCACAACCGGCACGGAACTCGCTCGGGCTGGCCCCGGTGCATTTTTTAAATACCCGCGAGA
AATAGAGTTGATCGTCAAAACCAACATTGCGACCGACGGTGGCGATAGGCATCCGGGTGGTGCTCAAAAG
CAGCTTCGCCTGGCTGATACGTTGGTCCTCGCGCCAGCTTAAGACGCTAATCCCTAACTGCTGGCGGAAA
AGATGTGACAGACGCGACGGCGACAAGCAAACATGCTGTGCGACGCTGGCGATATCAAAATTGCTGTCTG
CCAGGTGATCGCTGATGTACTGACAAGCCTCGCGTACCCGATTATCCATCGGTGGATGGAGCGACTCGTT
AATCGCTTCCATGCGCCGCAGTAACAATTGCTCAAGCAGATTTATCGCCAGCAGCTCCGAATAGCGCCCT
TCCCCTTGCCCGGCGTTAATGATTTGCCCAAACAGGTCGCTGAAATGCGGCTGGTGCGCTTCATCCGGGC
GAAAGAACCCCGTATTGGCAAATATTGACGGCCAGTTAAGCCATTCATGCCAGTAGGCGCGCGGACGAAA
GTAAACCCACTGGTGATACCATTCGCGAGCCTCCGGATGACGACCGTAGTGATGAATCTCTCCTGGCGGG
AACAGCAAAATATCACCCGGTCGGCAAACAAATTCTCGTCCCTGATTTTTCACCACCCCCTGACCGCGAA
TGGTGAGATTGAGAATATAACCTTTCATTCCCAGCGGTCGGTCGATAAAAAAATCGAGATAACCGTTGGC
CTCAATCGGCGTTAAACCCGCCACCAGATGGGCATTAAACGAGTATCCCGGCAGCAGGGGATCATTTTGC
GCTTCAGCCATACTTTTCATACTCCCGCCATTCAGAGAAGAAACCAATTGTCCATATTGCATCAGACATT
GCCGTCACTGCGTCTTTTACTGGCTCTTCTCGCTAACCAAACCGGTAACCCCGCTTATTAAAAGCATTCT
GTAACAAAGCGGGACCAAAGCCATGACAAAAACGCGTAACAAAAGTGTCTATAATCACGGCAGAAAAGTC
CACATTGATTATTTGCACGGCGTCACACTTTGCTATGCCATAGCATTTTTATCCATAAGATTAGCGGATC
CTACCTGACGCTTTTTATCGCAACTCTCTACTGTTTCTCCATAAACCCCTGATTGTATCCGCAGTTTTAG
AGCTAGAAATAGCAAGTTAAAATAAGGCTAGTCCGTTATCAACTTGAAAAAGTGGCACCGAGTCGGTGCT
TTTTTTTGAAGCTTGGGCCCGAACAAAAACTCATCTCAGAAGAGGATCTGAATAGCGCCGTCGACCATCA
TCATCATCATCATTGAGTTTAAACGGTCTCCAGCTTGGCTGTTTTGGCGGATGAGAGAAGATTTTCAGCC
TGATACAGATTAAATCAGAACGCAGAAGCGGTCTGATAAAACAGAATTTGCCTGGCGGCAGTAGCGCGGT
GGTCCCACCTGACCCCATGCCGAACTCAGAAGTGAAACGCCGTAGCGCCGATGGTAGTGTGGGGTCTCCC
CATGCGAGAGTAGGGAACTGCCAGGCATCAAATAAAACGAAAGGCTCAGTCGAAAGACTGGGCCTTTCGT
TTTATCTGTTGTTTGTCGGTGAACTGGATCCTTACTCGAGTCTAGACTGCAGGCTTTCTCGCTCACTGAC
TCGCTGCGCTCGGTCGTTCGGCTGCGGCGAGCGGTATCAGCTCACTCAAAGGCGGTAATACGGTTATCCA
CAGAATCAGGGGATAACGCAGGAAAGAACATGTGAGCAAAAGGCCAGCAAAAGGCCAGGAACCGTAAAAA
GGCCGCGTTGCTGGCGTTTTTCCACAGGCTCCGCCCCCCTGACGAGCATCACAAAAATCGACGCTCAAGT
CAGAGGTGGCGAAACCCGACAGGACTATAAAGATACCAGGCGTTTCCCCCTGGAAGCTCCCTCGTGCGCT
CTCCTGTTCCGACCCTGCCGCTTACCGGATACCTGTCCGCCTTTCTCCCTTCGGGAAGCGTGGCGCTTTC
TCATAGCTCACGCTGTAGGTATCTCAGTTCGGTGTAGGTCGTTCGCTCCAAGCTGGGCTGTGTGCACGAA
CCCCCCGTTCAGCCCGACCGCTGCGCCTTATCCGGTAACTATCGTCTTGAGTCCAACCCGGTAAGACACG
ACTTATCGCCACTGGCAGCAGCCACTGGTAACAGGATTAGCAGAGCGAGGTATGTAGGCGGTGCTACAGA
GTTCTTGAAGTGGTGGCCTAACTACGGCTACACTAGAAGGACAGTATTTGGTATCTGCGCTCTGCTGAAG
CCAGTTACCTTCGGAAAAAGAGTTGGTAGCTCTTGATCCGGCAAACAAACCACCGCTGGTAGCGGTGGTT
TTTTTGTTTGCAAGCAGCAGATTACGCGCAGAAAAAAAGGATCTCAAGAAGATCCTTTGATCTTTTCTAC
GGGGTCTGACGCTCAGTGGAACGAAAACTCACGTTAAGGGATTTTGGTCATGAGATTATCAAAAAGGATC
TTCACCTAGATCCTTTTAAATTAAAAATGAAGTTTTAAATCAATCTAAAGTATATATGAGTAAACTTGGT
CTGACAGTTACCAATGCTTAATCAGTGAGGCACCTATCTCAGCGATCTGTCTATTTCGTTCATCCATAGT
TGCCTGACTCCCCGTCGTGTAGATAACTACGATACGGGAGGGCTTACCATCTGGCCCCAGTGCTGCAATG
ATACCGCGAGACCCACGCTCACCGGCTCCAGATTTATCAGCAATAAACCAGCCAGCCGGAAGGGCCGAGC
GCAGAAGTGGTCCTGCAACTTTATCCGCCTCCATCCAGTCTATTAATTGTTGCCGGGAAGCTAGAGTAAG
TAGTTCGCCAGTTAATAGTTTGCGCAACGTTGTTGCCATTGCTACAGGCATCGTGGTGTCACGCTCGTCG
TTTGGTATGGCTTCATTCAGCTCCGGTTCCCAACGATCAAGGCGAGTTACATGATCCCCCATGTTGTGCA
AAAAAGCGGTTAGCTCCTTCGGTCCTCCGATCGTTGTCAGAAGTAAGTTGGCCGCAGTGTTATCACTCAT
GGTTATGGCAGCACTGCATAATTCTCTTACTGTCATGCCATCCGTAAGATGCTTTTCTGTGACTGGTGAG
TACTCAACCAAGTCATTCTGAGAATAGTGTATGCGGCGACCGAGTTGCTCTTGCCCGGCGTCAATACGGG
ATAATACCGCGCCACATAGCAGAACTTTAAAAGTGCTCATCATTGGAAAACGTTCTTCGGGGCGAAAACT
CTCAAGGATCTTACCGCTGTTGAGATCCAGTTCGATGTAACCCACTCGTGCACCCAACTGATCTTCAGCA
TCTTTTACTTTCACCAGCGTTTCTGGGTGAGCAAAAACAGGAAGGCAAAATGCCGCAAAAAAGGGAATAA
GGGCGACACGGAAATGTTGAATACTCATACTCTTCCTTTTTCAATATTATTGAAGCATTTATCAGGGTTA
TTGTCTCATGAGCGGATACATATTTGAATGTATTTAGAAAAATAAACAAATAGGGGTTCCGCGCACATTT
CCCCGAAAAGTGCCACCTGACGTCTAAGAAACCATTATTATCATGACATTAACCTATAAAAATAGGCGTA
TCACGAGGCAGAATTTCAGATAAAAAAAATCCTTAGCTTTCGCTAAGGATGATTTCTG
Features (pLannotate 1.2.2; 11 found; start..end, strand, type, name):
     91..112     +  misc_feature   BioBrick prefix: BioBrick prefix for parts that do not start with "ATG"
    113..991     -  CDS            araC: L-arabinose regulatory protein; araC
   1018..1302    +  promoter       araBAD promoter: araBAD; promoter of the L-arabinose operon of E. coli; the araC regulatory gene is transcribed in the opposite direction (Guzman et al., 1995)
   1324..1399    +  misc_RNA       gRNA scaffold: guide RNA scaffold for the Streptococcus pyogenes CRISPR/Cas9 system
   1466..1483    +  CDS            capTEV™ (fragment): composite tag for in vivo biotinylation, TEV protease cleavage, and 6xHis tagging
   1590..1705    +  ncRNA          5S rRNA: Accession: RF00001 - 5S ribosomal RNA
   1709..1755    +  terminator     rrnB T1 terminator: transcription terminator T1 from the E. coli rrnB gene
   1979..2567    -  rep_origin     ori: high-copy-number ColE1/pMB1/pBR322/pUC origin of replication
   2738..3598    -  CDS            AmpR: β-lactamase; bla; confers resistance to ampicillin, carbenicillin, and related antibiotics
   3599..3703    -  promoter       AmpR promoter: bla
   3793..3836    -  terminator     bacterial terminator: putative bacterial transcription terminator
