[The description below was written by a language model from this plasmid's Addgene catalogue record and pLannotate feature annotations shown in this document.]
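Description:
pAN-PBAD-sgRNA-scramble is a small bacterial expression plasmid of about 3.8 kb, built for CRISPR-based genetic circuit work in E. coli. The record lists its backbone as unknown. The feature table shows a high-copy ColE1/pMB1-type origin of replication and a β-lactamase gene driven by its own bla promoter, so the plasmid is maintained under ampicillin selection. The catalogue entry itself gives the copy number as unknown. A BioBrick prefix lies upstream of the regulatory cassette, and a putative bacterial terminator lies near the resistance marker.

The payload is an arabinose-inducible single guide RNA. The araC regulator gene is transcribed divergently from the araBAD (pBAD) promoter, as in the native L-arabinose operon. AraC holds the promoter off without arabinose and activates it when the sugar is added. Downstream of pBAD sits a synthetic "scramble" targeting region fused to the Streptococcus pyogenes Cas9 guide RNA scaffold. This is followed by rrnB-derived sequence, including a 5S rRNA segment and the T1 terminator, which ends transcription. A short annotated match to a capTEV tag fragment between the scaffold and the terminator is probably an incidental hit to residual backbone sequence, since no protein-coding insert is described.

No Cas9 or dCas9 gene is annotated on the plasmid, so the protein partner would have to be supplied from another construct or the host strain. From its name and stated purpose, the scrambled guide most likely serves as a non-targeting control alongside inducible guides that do target promoters in sgRNA-based circuits, although the record does not say this explicitly.
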