Addgene plasmid #62285: pAN-PBAD-sgRNA-scramble
Purpose: expression of scramble sgRNA from the arabinose-inducible promoter
Depositing lab: Christopher Voigt. Depositing organization: Massachusetts Institute of Technology. Publication: Multi-input CRISPR/Cas genetic circuits that interface host regulatory networks. Nielsen AA, Voigt CA. Mol Syst Biol. 2014 Nov 24;10:763. doi: 10.15252/msb.20145735. PubMed 25422271.
Backbone
  Vector backbone: unknown
  Total vector size (bp): 3837
  Vector type: Bacterial Expression, CRISPR
Growth in bacteria
  Bacterial resistance: Ampicillin, 100 μg/mL
  Growth temperature: 37°C
  Growth strain: DH5alpha
  Copy number: Unknown
Gene/Insert
  Gene/Insert name: scramble sgRNA
  gRNA/shRNA sequence: aacccctgattgtatccgcagttttagagctagaaatagcaagttaaaataaggctagtccgttatcaacttgaaaaagtggcaccgagtcggtgcttttttt
  Species: Synthetic
  Promoter: pBAD
  Cloning method: Unknown
  Sequencing primers: 5′ pBAD-F
Terms and licenses: Academic/Nonprofit Terms; Industry Terms: Not Available to Industry
How to cite: pAN-PBAD-sgRNA-scramble was a gift from Christopher Voigt (Addgene plasmid # 62285 ; http://n2t.net/addgene:62285 ; RRID:Addgene_62285)
