>Addgene plasmid #62285 | pAN-PBAD-sgRNA-scramble | addgene partial sequence | sequence record 105842 | pBAD-F 5'-ATGCCATAGCATTTTTATCC-3'
TTTATCGCAACTCTCTACTGTTTCTCCATAAACCCCTGATTGTATCCGCAGTTTTAGAGCTAGAAATAGC
AAGTTAAAATAAGGCTAGTCCGTTATCAACTTGAAAAAGTGGCACCGAGTCGGTGCTTTTTTTTGAAGCT
TGGGCCCGAACAAAAACTCATCTCAGAAGAGGATCTGAATAGCGCCGTCGACCATCATCATCATCATCAT
TGAGTTTAAACGGTCTCCAGCTTGGCTGTTTTGGCGGATGAGAGAAGATTTTCAGCCTGATACAGATTAA
ATCAGAACGCAGAAGCGGTCTGATAAAACAGAATTTGCCTGGCGGCAGTAGCGCGGTGGTCCCACCTGAC
CCCATGCCGAACTCAGAAGTGAAACGCCGTAGCGCCGATGGTAGTGTGGGGTCTCCCCATGCGAGAGTAG
GGAACTGCCAGGCATCAAATAAAACGAAAGGCTCAGTCGAAAGACTGGGCCTTTCGTTTTATCTGTTGTT
TGTCGGTGAACTGGATCCTTACTCGAGTCTAGACTGCAGGCTTTCTCGCTCACTGACTCGCTGCGCTCGG
TCGTTCGGCTGCGGCGAGCGGTATCAGCTCACTCAAAGGCGGTAATACGGTTATCCACAGAATCAGGGGA
TAACGCAGGAAAGAACATGTGAGCAAAAGGCCAGCAAAAGGCCAGGAACCGTAAAAAGGCCGCGTTGCTG
GCGTTTTTCCACAGGCTCCGCCCCCCTGACGAGCATCACAAAAATCGACGCTCAAGTCAGAGGTGGCGAA
ACCCGACAGGACTATAAAGATACCAGGCGTTTCCCCCTGGAAGCTCCCTCGTGCGCTCTCCTGTTCCGAC
CCTGCCGCTTACCGGATACCTGTCCGCCTTTCTCCCTTCGG
