>Addgene plasmid #62285 | pAN-PBAD-sgRNA-scramble | addgene partial sequence | sequence record 106159 | AraC-F 5'-TGACAACTTGACGGCTACATC-3'
TCGCTCGGGCTGGCCCCGGTGCATTTTTTAAATACCCGCGAGAAATAGAGTTGATCGTCAAAACCAACAT
TGCGACCGACGGTGGCGATAGGCATCCGGGTGGTGCTCAAAAGCAGCTTCGCCTGGCTGATACGTTGGTC
CTCGCGCCAGCTTAAGACGCTAATCCCTAACTGCTGGCGGAAAAGATGTGACAGACGCGACGGCGACAAG
CAAACATGCTGTGCGACGCTGGCGATATCAAAATTGCTGTCTGCCAGGTGATCGCTGATGTACTGACAAG
CCTCGCGTACCCGATTATCCATCGGTGGATGGAGCGACTCGTTAATCGCTTCCATGCGCCGCAGTAACAA
TTGCTCAAGCAGATTTATCGCCAGCAGCTCCGAATAGCGCCCTTCCCCTTGCCCGGCGTTAATGATTTGC
CCAAACAGGTCGCTGAAATGCGGCTGGTGCGCTTCATCCGGGCGAAAGAACCCCGTATTGGCAAATATTG
ACGGCCAGTTAAGCCATTCATGCCAGTAGGCGCGCGGACGAAAGTAAACCCACTGGTGATACCATTCGCG
AGCCTCCGGATGACGACCGTAGTGATGAATCTCTCCTGGCGGGAACAGCAAAATATCACCCGGTCGGCAA
ACAAATTCTCGTCCCTGATTTTTCACCACCCCCTGACCGCGAATGGTGAGATTGAGAATATAACCTTTCA
TTCCCAGCGGTCGGTCGATAAA
